Addgene plasmid #143042: TFORF0550
Purpose: Lentiviral vector for overexpressing transcription factor ORFs with unique 24-bp barcodes. Barcodes facilitate identification of transcription factors in pooled screens.
Depositing lab: Feng Zhang. Depositing organization: Broad Institute. Publication: A transcription factor atlas of directed differentiation. Joung J, Ma S, Tay T, Geiger-Schuller KR, Kirchgatterer PC, Verdine VK, Guo B, Arias-Garcia MA, Allen WE, Singh A, Kuksenko O, Abudayyeh OO, Gootenberg JS, Fu Z, Macrae RK, Buenrostro JD, Regev A, Zhang F. Cell. 2023 Jan 5;186(1):209-229.e26. doi: 10.1016/j.cell.2022.11.026. PubMed 36608654.
Backbone
  Vector backbone: pLX_TRC317
  Backbone manufacturer: Broad Institute Genetic Perturbation Platform
  Backbone size w/o insert (bp): 8264
  Vector type: Mammalian Expression, Lentiviral
  Selectable markers: Puromycin
Growth in bacteria
  Bacterial resistance: Ampicillin, 100 μg/mL
  Growth temperature: 37°C
  Growth strain: NEB Stable
  Copy number: High Copy
Gene/Insert
  Gene/Insert name: PAX8
  Species: H. sapiens (human)
  Insert size (bp): 1067
  Entrez Gene: PAX8 (a.k.a. PAX-8)
  Promoter: EF1a
  Cloning method: Unknown
  Sequencing primers: 5′ GGGTGGAGACTGAAGTTAGGCCAG; 3′ CACATAGCGTAAAAGGAGCAACATAG
Terms and licenses: Academic/Nonprofit Terms; Industry Terms: Not Available to Industry
Depositor comments: NM_013953,ENST00000263335 . The transcription factor ORF portion of this plasmid was synthesized by Genewiz. Please test multiple small colonies in case of plasmid recombination. To make this collection available in a timely manner, a portion of this collection was not fully sequenced by Addgene. If an Addgene verified full plasmid sequence is not available, please contact us prior to placing an order to request the full sequence.
How to cite: TFORF0550 was a gift from Feng Zhang (Addgene plasmid # 143042 ; http://n2t.net/addgene:143042 ; RRID:Addgene_143042)
