[The description below was written by a language model from this plasmid's Addgene catalogue record and pLannotate feature annotations shown in this document.]
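Description:
TFORF0550 is a lentiviral mammalian expression plasmid built on the pLX_TRC317 backbone from the Broad Institute Genetic Perturbation Platform. It carries a human PAX8 open reading frame as one member of a barcoded transcription factor ORF collection. In bacteria it is maintained by a high-copy ColE1/pUC-type origin and selected with ampicillin through the bla gene. An f1 origin and remnants of a lac/lacZα cloning region with T7 and T3 promoters are also present. The depositor cautions that the plasmid can recombine, as is common for LTR-containing vectors.

The viral portion follows a third-generation, self-inactivating layout. An RSV promoter drives a truncated HIV-1 5' LTR, followed by the Ψ packaging signal with a gag fragment, the Rev response element, a cPPT/CTS, and a ΔU3 3' LTR with a downstream SV40 polyadenylation signal. Within this transfer cassette, an SV40 early promoter expresses puromycin N-acetyltransferase for selecting transduced cells. The EF-1α promoter drives PAX8, a paired-box factor associated with thyroid-specific gene expression. The annotation detects PAX8 as two adjoining fragments, which probably reflects the particular transcript isoform cited by the depositor rather than the canonical protein. A WPRE downstream of the ORF enhances transcript stability and expression. The record states that each vector carries a unique 24-bp barcode, but the barcode is not annotated in the feature table; a short U6 promoter fragment lies between the ORF and the WPRE.

The construct is intended for PAX8 overexpression, alone or in pooled screens where barcodes identify the transcription factor delivered to each cell, as in directed differentiation studies.
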