Features (pLannotate 1.2.2; 32 found; start..end, strand, type, name):
      5..231     +  promoter       RSV promoter: Rous sarcoma virus enhancer/promoter
    232..412     +  LTR            5' LTR (truncated): truncated 5' long terminal repeat (LTR) from HIV-1
    459..584     +  misc_feature   HIV-1 Ψ: packaging signal of human immunodeficiency virus type 1
    568..931     +  CDS            HIV-1 gag (fragment): gag protein from human immunodeficiency virus 1; gag
   1077..1310    +  misc_feature   RRE: The Rev response element (RRE) of HIV-1 allows for Rev-dependent mRNA export from the nucleus to the cytoplasm.
   1687..1713    +  CDS            Rev (fragment): human immunodeficiency virus 1 (HIV-1) Rev protein; rev; enhances nuclear export of unspliced and incompletely spliced viral mRNAs
   1720..1743    +  promoter       SV40 promoter (fragment): SV40 early promoter
   1744..1815    +  promoter       SV40 promoter (fragment): SV40 enhancer and early promoter
   1839..1974    +  rep_origin     SV40 ori: SV40 origin of replication
   2020..2616    +  CDS            PuroR (fragment): puromycin N-acetyltransferase; pac from Streptomyces; confers resistance to puromycin
   2665..2782    +  misc_feature   cPPT/CTS: central polypurine tract and central termination sequence of HIV-1
   2847..2913    +  CDS            small t antigen (fragment): SV40 (simian virus 40) small t antigen
   2920..4098    +  promoter       EF-1α promoter: strong constitutive promoter for human elongation factor EF-1α
   4115..4894    +  CDS            PAX8 (fragment): PAX8_HUMAN - Experimental evidence at protein level: Swiss-Prot protein existence level 1. Transcription factor for the thyroid-specific expression of the genes exclusively expressed in the thyroid cell type, maintaining the functional differentiation of such cells. From Homo sapiens (Human).
   4888..5079    +  CDS            PAX8 (fragment): PAX8_HUMAN - Experimental evidence at protein level: Swiss-Prot protein existence level 1. Transcription factor for the thyroid-specific expression of the genes exclusively expressed in the thyroid cell type, maintaining the functional differentiation of such cells. From Homo sapiens (Human).
   5093..5146    +  promoter       U6 promoter (fragment): RNA polymerase III promoter for human U6 snRNA
   5188..5776    +  misc_feature   WPRE: woodchuck hepatitis virus posttranscriptional regulatory element
   5827..5846    +  misc_feature   cPPT/CTS (fragment): central polypurine tract and central termination sequence of HIV-1
   5848..6081    +  LTR            3' LTR (ΔU3): self-inactivating 3' long terminal repeat (LTR) from HIV-1
   6159..6280    +  polyA_signal   SV40 poly(A) signal: SV40 polyadenylation signal
   6320..6455    +  rep_origin     SV40 ori: SV40 origin of replication
   6476..6494    -  promoter       T7 promoter: promoter for bacteriophage T7 RNA polymerase
   6502..6657    +  CDS            lacZα (fragment): LacZα fragment of β-galactosidase; lacZ fragment
   6662..7090    +  rep_origin     f1 ori (sequence partly withheld): f1 bacteriophage origin of replication; arrow indicates direction of (+) strand synthesis
   7143..7247    +  promoter       AmpR promoter: bla
   7248..8108    +  CDS            AmpR: β-lactamase; bla; confers resistance to ampicillin, carbenicillin, and related antibiotics
   8279..8867    +  rep_origin     ori: high-copy-number ColE1/pMB1/pBR322/pUC origin of replication
   9050..9142    +  CDS            lacI (fragment): lac repressor; lacI; The lac repressor binds to the lac operator to inhibit transcription in E. coli. This inhibition can be relieved by adding lactose or isopropyl-β-D-thiogalactopyranoside (IPTG).
   9155..9176    +  protein_bind   CAP binding site: CAP binding activates transcription in the presence of cAMP. E. coli catabolite activator protein
   9191..9221    +  promoter       lac promoter: promoter for the E. coli lac operon
   9229..9245    +  protein_bind   lac operator: The lac repressor binds to the lac operator to inhibit transcription in E. coli. This inhibition can be relieved by adding lactose or isopropyl-β-D-thiogalactopyranoside (IPTG). lac repressor encoded by lacI
   9290..9308    +  promoter       T3 promoter: promoter for bacteriophage T3 RNA polymerase
>Addgene plasmid #143042 | TFORF0550 | addgene full sequence | sequence record 391514 | Addgene NGS Result
TTAATGTAGTCTTATGCAATACTCTTGTAGTCTTGCAACATGGTAACGATGAGTTAGCAACATGCCTTAC
AAGGAGAGAAAAAGCACCGTGCATGCCGATTGGTGGAAGTAAGGTGGTACGATCGTGCCTTATTAGGAAG
GCAACAGACGGGTCTGACATGGATTGGACGAACCACTGAATTGCCGCATTGCAGAGATATTGTATTTAAG
TGCCTAGCTCGATACATAAACGGGTCTCTCTGGTTAGACCAGATCTGAGCCTGGGAGCTCTCTGGCTAAC
TAGGGAACCCACTGCTTAAGCCTCAATAAAGCTTGCCTTGAGTGCTTCAAGTAGTGTGTGCCCGTCTGTT
GTGTGACTCTGGTAACTAGAGATCCCTCAGACCCTTTTAGTCAGTGTGGAAAATCTCTAGCAGTGGCGCC
CGAACAGGGACTTGAAAGCGAAAGGGAAACCAGAGGAGCTCTCTCGACGCAGGACTCGGCTTGCTGAAGC
GCGCACGGCAAGAGGCGAGGGGCGGCGACTGGTGAGTACGCCAAAAATTTTGACTAGCGGAGGCTAGAAG
GAGAGAGATGGGTGCGAGAGCGTCAGTATTAAGCGGGGGAGAATTAGATCGCGATGGGAAAAAATTCGGT
TAAGGCCAGGGGGAAAGAAAAAATATAAATTAAAACATATAGTATGGGCAAGCAGGGAGCTAGAACGATT
CGCAGTTAATCCTGGCCTGTTAGAAACATCAGAAGGCTGTAGACAAATACTGGGACAGCTACAACCATCC
CTTCAGACAGGATCAGAAGAACTTAGATCATTATATAATACAGTAGCAACCCTCTATTGTGTGCATCAAA
GGATAGAGATAAAAGACACCAAGGAAGCTTTAGACAAGATAGAGGAAGAGCAAAACAAAAGTAAGACCAC
CGCACAGCAAGCGGCCGCTGATCTTCAGACCTGGAGGAGGAGATATGAGGGACAATTGGAGAAGTGAATT
ATATAAATATAAAGTAGTAAAAATTGAACCATTAGGAGTAGCACCCACCAAGGCAAAGAGAAGAGTGGTG
CAGAGAGAAAAAAGAGCAGTGGGAATAGGAGCTTTGTTCCTTGGGTTCTTGGGAGCAGCAGGAAGCACTA
TGGGCGCAGCGTCAATGACGCTGACGGTACAGGCCAGACAATTATTGTCTGGTATAGTGCAGCAGCAGAA
CAATTTGCTGAGGGCTATTGAGGCGCAACAGCATCTGTTGCAACTCACAGTCTGGGGCATCAAGCAGCTC
CAGGCAAGAATCCTGGCTGTGGAAAGATACCTAAAGGATCAACAGCTCCTGGGGATTTGGGGTTGCTCTG
GAAAACTCATTTGCACCACTGCTGTGCCTTGGAATGCTAGTTGGAGTAATAAATCTCTGGAACAGATTTG
GAATCACACGACCTGGATGGAGTGGGACAGAGAAATTAACAATTACACAAGCTTAATACACTCCTTAATT
GAAGAATCGCAAAACCAGCAAGAAAAGAATGAACAAGAATTATTGGAATTAGATAAATGGGCAAGTTTGT
GGAATTGGTTTAACATAACAAATTGGCTGTGGTATATAAAATTATTCATAATGATAGTAGGAGGCTTGGT
AGGTTTAAGAATAGTTTTTGCTGTACTTTCTATAGTGAATAGAGTTAGGCAGGGATATTCACCATTATCG
TTTCAGACCCACCTCCCAACCCCGAGGGGACCCATGCATTGCATCTCAATTAGTCAGCAACCAGGTGTGG
AAAGTCCCCAGGCTCCCCAGCAGGCAGAAGTATGCAAAGCATGCGTCTCAATTAGTCAGCAACCATAGTC
CCGCCCCTAACTCCGCCCATCCCGCCCCTAACTCCGCCCAGTTCCGCCCATTCTCCGCCCCATGGCTGAC
TAATTTTTTTTATTTATGCAGAGGCCGAGGCCGCCTCGGCCTCTGAGCTATTCCAGAAGTAGTGAGGAGG
CTTTTTTGGAGGCCTAGGCTTTTGCAAAAAGCTTTCTAGAGGTACCACCGGAGCTTACCATGACCGAGTA
CAAGCCCACGGTGCGCCTCGCCACCCGCGACGACGTCCCCAGGGCCGTACGCACCCTCGCCGCCGCGTTC
GCCGACTACCCCGCCACGCGCCACACCGTCGATCCGGACCGCCACATCGAGCGGGTCACCGAGCTGCAAG
AACTCTTCCTCACGCGCGTCGGGCTCGACATCGGCAAGGTGTGGGTCGCGGACGACGGCGCCGCCGTGGC
GGTCTGGACCACGCCGGAGAGCGTCGAAGCGGGGGCGGTGTTCGCCGAGATCGGCCCGCGCATGGCCGAG
TTGAGCGGTTCCCGGCTGGCCGCGCAGCAACAGATGGAAGGCCTCCTGGCGCCGCACCGGCCCAAGGAGC
CCGCGTGGTTCCTGGCCACCGTCGGCGTCTCGCCCGACCACCAGGGCAAGGGTCTGGGCAGCGCCGTCGT
GCTCCCCGGAGTGGAGGCGGCCGAGCGCGCCGGGGTGCCCGCCTTCCTGGAGACCTCCGCGCCCCGCAAC
CTCCCCTTCTACGAGCGGCTCGGCTTCACCGTCACCGCCGACGTCGAGGTGCCCGAAGGACCGCGCACCT
GGTGCATGACCCGCAAGCCCGGTGCCAGTTAACGAATTCTAGATCTTGAGACAAATGGCAGTATTCATCC
ACAATTTTAAAAGAAAAGGGGGGATTGGGGGGTACAGTGCAGGGGAAAGAATAGTAGACATAATAGCAAC
AGACATACAAACTAAAGAATTACAAAAACAAATTACAAAAATTCAAAATTTTCGGGTTTATTACAGGGAC
AGCAGAGATCCACTTTGGCGCCGGCTCGAGGCCTGCAGGTGCAAAGATGGATAAAGTTTTAAACAGAGAG
GAATCTTTGCAGCTAATGGACCTTCTAGGTCTTGAAAGGAGTGGGAATTGGCTCCGGTGCCCGTCAGTGG
GCAGAGCGCACATCGCCCACAGTCCCCGAGAAGTTGGGGGGAGGGGTCGGCAATTGAACCGGTGCCTAGA
GAAGGTGGCGCGGGGTAAACTGGGAAAGTGATGTCGTGTACTGGCTCCGCCTTTTTCCCGAGGGTGGGGG
AGAACCGTATATAAGTGCAGTAGTCGCCGTGAACGTTCTTTTTCGCAACGGGTTTGCCGCCAGAACACAG
GTAAGTGCCGTGTGTGGTTCCCGCGGGCCTGGCCTCTTTACGGGTTATGGCCCTTGCGTGCCTTGAATTA
CTTCCACCTGGCTGCAGTACGTGATTCTTGATCCCGAGCTTCGGGTTGGAAGTGGGTGGGAGAGTTCGAG
GCCTTGCGCTTAAGGAGCCCCTTCGCCTCGTGCTTGAGTTGAGGCCTGGCCTGGGCGCTGGGGCCGCCGC
GTGCGAATCTGGTGGCACCTTCGCGCCTGTCTCGCTGCTTTCGATAAGTCTCTAGCCATTTAAAATTTTT
GATGACCTGCTGCGACGCTTTTTTTCTGGCAAGATAGTCTTGTAAATGCGGGCCAAGATCTGCACACTGG
TATTTCGGTTTTTGGGGCCGCGGGCGGCGACGGGGCCCGTGCGTCCCAGCGCACATGTTCGGCGAGGCGG
GGCCTGCGAGCGCGGCCACCGAGAATCGGACGGGGGTAGTCTCAAGCTGGCCGGCCTGCTCTGGTGCCTG
GCCTCGCGCCGCCGTGTATCGCCCCGCCCTGGGCGGCAAGGCTGGCCCGGTCGGCACCAGTTGCGTGAGC
GGAAAGATGGCCGCTTCCCGGCCCTGCTGCAGGGAGCTCAAAATGGAGGACGCGGCGCTCGGGAGAGCGG
GCGGGTGAGTCACCCACACAAAGGAAAAGGGCCTTTCCGTCCTCAGCCGTCGCTTCATGTGACTCCACGG
AGTACCGGGCGCCGTCCAGGCACCTCGATTAGTTCTCGAGCTTTTGGAGTACGTCGTCTTTAGGTTGGGG
GGAGGGGTTTTATGCGATGGAGTTTCCCCACACTGAGTGGGTGGAGACTGAAGTTAGGCCAGCTTGGCAC
TTGATGTAATTCTCCTTGGAATTTGCCCTTTTTGAGTTTGGATCTTGGTTCATTCTCAAGCCTCAGACAG
TGGTTCAAAGTTTTTTTCTTCCATTTCAGGTGTCGTGAGGCTAGCACCGCCACCATGCCTCACAACTCCA
TCAGATCTGGCCATGGAGGGCTGAACCAGCTGGGAGGGGCCTTTGTGAATGGCAGACCTCTGCCGGAAGT
GGTCCGCCAGCGCATCGTAGACCTGGCCCACCAGGGTGTAAGGCCCTGCGACATCTCTCGCCAGCTCCGC
GTCAGCCATGGCTGCGTCAGCAAGATCCTTGGCAGGTACTACGAGACTGGCAGCATCCGGCCTGGAGTGA
TAGGGGGCTCCAAGCCCAAGGTGGCCACCCCCAAGGTGGTGGAGAAGATTGGGGACTACAAACGCCAGAA
CCCTACCATGTTTGCCTGGGAGATCCGAGACCGGCTCCTGGCTGAGGGCGTCTGTGACAATGACACTGTG
CCCAGTGTCAGCTCCATTAATAGAATCATCCGGACCAAAGTGCAGCAACCATTCAACCTCCCTATGGACA
GCTGCGTGGCCACCAAGTCCCTGAGTCCCGGACACACGCTGATCCCCAGCTCAGCTGTAACTCCCCCGGA
GTCACCCCAGTCGGATTCCCTGGGCTCCACCTACTCCATCAATGGGCTCCTGGGCATCGCTCAGCCTGGC
AGCGACAAGAGGAAAATGGATGACAGTGATCAGGATAGCTGCCGACTAAGCATTGACTCACAGAGCAGCA
GCAGCGGACCCCGAAAGCACCTTCGCACGGATGCCTTCAGCCAGCACCACCTCGAGCCGCTCGAGTGCCC
ATTTGAGCGGCAGCACTACCCAGAGGCCTATGCCTCCCCCAGCCACACCAAAGGCGAGCAGGGCGAGAGA
TGGTGGGGCCCACGCTGCCCGGATACCCACCCCACATCCCCACCAGCGGACAGGGCAGCTATGCCTCCTC
TGCCATCGCAGGCATGGTGGCAGGAAGTGAATACTCTGGCAATGCCTATGGCCACACCCCCTACTCCTCC
TACAGCGAGGCCTGGCGCTTCCCCAACTCCAGCTTGCTAGTAATGAACTAGTCCGTAACTTGAAAGTATT
TCGATTTCTTGGCTTTATATATCTTGTGGAAAGGACGACTGTCCTGGCATAGAACAGTAGAAACGCGTTA
AGTCGACAATCAACCTCTGGATTACAAAATTTGTGAAAGATTGACTGGTATTCTTAACTATGTTGCTCCT
TTTACGCTATGTGGATACGCTGCTTTAATGCCTTTGTATCATGCTATTGCTTCCCGTATGGCTTTCATTT
TCTCCTCCTTGTATAAATCCTGGTTGCTGTCTCTTTATGAGGAGTTGTGGCCCGTTGTCAGGCAACGTGG
CGTGGTGTGCACTGTGTTTGCTGACGCAACCCCCACTGGTTGGGGCATTGCCACCACCTGTCAGCTCCTT
TCCGGGACTTTCGCTTTCCCCCTCCCTATTGCCACGGCGGAACTCATCGCCGCCTGCCTTGCCCGCTGCT
GGACAGGGGCTCGGCTGTTGGGCACTGACAATTCCGTGGTGTTGTCGGGGAAATCATCGTCCTTTCCTTG
GCTGCTCGCCTGTGTTGCCACCTGGATTCTGCGCGGGACGTCCTTCTGCTACGTCCCTTCGGCCCTCAAT
CCAGCGGACCTTCCTTCCCGCGGCCTGCTGCCGGCTCTGCGGCCTCTTCCGCGTCTTCGCCTTCGCCCTC
AGACGAGTCGGATCTCCCTTTGGGCCGCCTCCCCGCGTCGACTTTAAGACCAATGACTTACAAGGCAGCT
GTAGATCTTAGCCACTTTTTAAAAGAAAAGGGGGGACTGGAAGGGCTAATTCACTCCCAACGAAGACAAG
ATCTGCTTTTTGCTTGTACTGGGTCTCTCTGGTTAGACCAGATCTGAGCCTGGGAGCTCTCTGGCTAACT
AGGGAACCCACTGCTTAAGCCTCAATAAAGCTTGCCTTGAGTGCTTCAAGTAGTGTGTGCCCGTCTGTTG
TGTGACTCTGGTAACTAGAGATCCCTCAGACCCTTTTAGTCAGTGTGGAAAATCTCTAGCAGTACGTATA
GTAGTTCATGTCATCTTATTATTCAGTATTTATAACTTGCAAAGAAATGAATATCAGAGAGTGAGAGGAA
CTTGTTTATTGCAGCTTATAATGGTTACAAATAAAGCAATAGCATCACAAATTTCACAAATAAAGCATTT
TTTTCACTGCATTCTAGTTGTGGTTTGTCCAAACTCATCAATGTATCTTATCATGTCTGGCTCTAGCTAT
CCCGCCCCTAACTCCGCCCATCCCGCCCCTAACTCCGCCCAGTTCCGCCCATTCTCCGCCCCATGGCTGA
CTAATTTTTTTTATTTATGCAGAGGCCGAGGCCGCCTCGGCCTCTGAGCTATTCCAGAAGTAGTGAGGAG
GCTTTTTTGGAGGCCTAGGGACGTACCCAATTCGCCCTATAGTGAGTCGTATTACGCGCGCTCACTGGCC
GTCGTTTTACAACGTCGTGACTGGGAAAACCCTGGCGTTACCCAACTTAATCGCCTTGCAGCACATCCCC
CTTTCGCCAGCTGGCGTAATAGCGAAGAGGCCCGCACCGATCGCCCTTCCCAACAGTTGCGCAGCCTGAA
TGGCGAATGGG
[124 nt withheld, positions 6662-6785]
C
[91 nt withheld, positions 6787-6877]
A
[49 nt withheld, positions 6879-6927]
CCTTTGACGTTGGAGTCCACGTTCTTT
[37 nt withheld, positions 6955-6991]
ACCCTATCTCGGTCTATTCTTTTGATTTATAAGGGATTTTGCCGATTTCGGCCTATTGGTTAAAAAATGA
GCTGATTTAACAAAAATTTAACGCGAATTTTAACAAAATATTAACGCTTACAATTTAGGTGGCACTTTTC
GGGGAAATGTGCGCGGAACCCCTATTTGTTTATTTTTCTAAATACATTCAAATATGTATCCGCTCATGAG
ACAATAACCCTGATAAATGCTTCAATAATATTGAAAAAGGAAGAGTATGAGTATTCAACATTTCCGTGTC
GCCCTTATTCCCTTTTTTGCGGCATTTTGCCTTCCTGTTTTTGCTCACCCAGAAACGCTGGTGAAAGTAA
AAGATGCTGAAGATCAGTTGGGTGCACGAGTGGGTTACATCGAACTGGATCTCAACAGCGGTAAGATCCT
TGAGAGTTTTCGCCCCGAAGAACGTTTTCCAATGATGAGCACTTTTAAAGTTCTGCTATGTGGCGCGGTA
TTATCCCGTATTGACGCCGGGCAAGAGCAACTCGGTCGCCGCATACACTATTCTCAGAATGACTTGGTTG
AGTACTCACCAGTCACAGAAAAGCATCTTACGGATGGCATGACAGTAAGAGAATTATGCAGTGCTGCCAT
AACCATGAGTGATAACACTGCGGCCAACTTACTTCTGACAACGATCGGAGGACCGAAGGAGCTAACCGCT
TTTTTGCACAACATGGGGGATCATGTAACTCGCCTTGATCGTTGGGAACCGGAGCTGAATGAAGCCATAC
CAAACGACGAGCGTGACACCACGATGCCTGTAGCAATGGCAACAACGTTGCGCAAACTATTAACTGGCGA
ACTACTTACTCTAGCTTCCCGGCAACAATTAATAGACTGGATGGAGGCGGATAAAGTTGCAGGACCACTT
CTGCGCTCGGCCCTTCCGGCTGGCTGGTTTATTGCTGATAAATCTGGAGCCGGTGAGCGTGGGTCTCGCG
GTATCATTGCAGCACTGGGGCCAGATGGTAAGCCCTCCCGTATCGTAGTTATCTACACGACGGGGAGTCA
GGCAACTATGGATGAACGAAATAGACAGATCGCTGAGATAGGTGCCTCACTGATTAAGCATTGGTAACTG
TCAGACCAAGTTTACTCATATATACTTTAGATTGATTTAAAACTTCATTTTTAATTTAAAAGGATCTAGG
TGAAGATCCTTTTTGATAATCTCATGACCAAAATCCCTTAACGTGAGTTTTCGTTCCACTGAGCGTCAGA
CCCCGTAGAAAAGATCAAAGGATCTTCTTGAGATCCTTTTTTTCTGCGCGTAATCTGCTGCTTGCAAACA
AAAAAACCACCGCTACCAGCGGTGGTTTGTTTGCCGGATCAAGAGCTACCAACTCTTTTTCCGAAGGTAA
CTGGCTTCAGCAGAGCGCAGATACCAAATACTGTTCTTCTAGTGTAGCCGTAGTTAGGCCACCACTTCAA
GAACTCTGTAGCACCGCCTACATACCTCGCTCTGCTAATCCTGTTACCAGTGGCTGCTGCCAGTGGCGAT
AAGTCGTGTCTTACCGGGTTGGACTCAAGACGATAGTTACCGGATAAGGCGCAGCGGTCGGGCTGAACGG
GGGGTTCGTGCACACAGCCCAGCTTGGAGCGAACGACCTACACCGAACTGAGATACCTACAGCGTGAGCT
ATGAGAAAGCGCCACGCTTCCCGAAGGGAGAAAGGCGGACAGGTATCCGGTAAGCGGCAGGGTCGGAACA
GGAGAGCGCACGAGGGAGCTTCCAGGGGGAAACGCCTGGTATCTTTATAGTCCTGTCGGGTTTCGCCACC
TCTGACTTGAGCGTCGATTTTTGTGATGCTCGTCAGGGGGGCGGAGCCTATGGAAAAACGCCAGCAACGC
GGCCTTTTTACGGTTCCTGGCCTTTTGCTGGCCTTTTGCTCACATGTTCTTTCCTGCGTTATCCCCTGAT
TCTGTGGATAACCGTATTACCGCCTTTGAGTGAGCTGATACCGCTCGCCGCAGCCGAACGACCGAGCGCA
GCGAGTCAGTGAGCGAGGAAGCGGAAGAGCGCCCAATACGCAAACCGCCTCTCCCCGCGCGTTGGCCGAT
TCATTAATGCAGCTGGCACGACAGGTTTCCCGACTGGAAAGCGGGCAGTGAGCGCAACGCAATTAATGTG
AGTTAGCTCACTCATTAGGCACCCCAGGCTTTACACTTTATGCTTCCGGCTCGTATGTTGTGTGGAATTG
TGAGCGGATAACAATTTCACACAGGAAACAGCTATGACCATGATTACGCCAAGCGCGCAATTAACCCTCA
CTAAAGGGAACAAAAGCTGGAGCTGCAAGC
