>Addgene plasmid #143042 | TFORF0550 | depositor partial sequence | sequence record 281264 | Insert
ACCGCCACCATGCCTCACAACTCCATCAGATCTGGCCATGGAGGGCTGAACCAGCTGGGAGGGGCCTTTG
TGAATGGCAGACCTCTGCCGGAAGTGGTCCGCCAGCGCATCGTAGACCTGGCCCACCAGGGTGTAAGGCC
CTGCGACATCTCTCGCCAGCTCCGCGTCAGCCATGGCTGCGTCAGCAAGATCCTTGGCAGGTACTACGAG
ACTGGCAGCATCCGGCCTGGAGTGATAGGGGGCTCCAAGCCCAAGGTGGCCACCCCCAAGGTGGTGGAGA
AGATTGGGGACTACAAACGCCAGAACCCTACCATGTTTGCCTGGGAGATCCGAGACCGGCTCCTGGCTGA
GGGCGTCTGTGACAATGACACTGTGCCCAGTGTCAGCTCCATTAATAGAATCATCCGGACCAAAGTGCAG
CAACCATTCAACCTCCCTATGGACAGCTGCGTGGCCACCAAGTCCCTGAGTCCCGGACACACGCTGATCC
CCAGCTCAGCTGTAACTCCCCCGGAGTCACCCCAGTCGGATTCCCTGGGCTCCACCTACTCCATCAATGG
GCTCCTGGGCATCGCTCAGCCTGGCAGCGACAAGAGGAAAATGGATGACAGTGATCAGGATAGCTGCCGA
CTAAGCATTGACTCACAGAGCAGCAGCAGCGGACCCCGAAAGCACCTTCGCACGGATGCCTTCAGCCAGC
ACCACCTCGAGCCGCTCGAGTGCCCATTTGAGCGGCAGCACTACCCAGAGGCCTATGCCTCCCCCAGCCA
CACCAAAGGCGAGCAGGGCGAGAGATGGTGGGGCCCACGCTGCCCGGATACCCACCCCACATCCCCACCA
GCGGACAGGGCAGCTATGCCTCCTCTGCCATCGCAGGCATGGTGGCAGGAAGTGAATACTCTGGCAATGC
CTATGGCCACACCCCCTACTCCTCCTACAGCGAGGCCTGGCGCTTCCCCAACTCCAGCTTGCTAGTAATG
AACTAGTCCGTAACTTGAAAGTATTTCGATTTCTTGGCTTTATATATCTTGTGGAAAGGACGACTGTCCT
GGCATAGAACAGTAGAA
