>Addgene plasmid #143042 | TFORF0550 | depositor partial sequence | sequence record 281265 | Barcode
CTGTCCTGGCATAGAACAGTAGAA
